>Addgene plasmid #204502 | pET22b 6His SpyCatcher-GRFT | addgene full sequence | sequence record 408156 | Addgene NGS Result
GCGGCGGCGGTGCTCAACGGCCTCAACCTACTACTGGGCTGCTTCCTAATGCAGGAGTCGCATAAGGGAG
AGCGTCGAGATCCCGGACACCATCGAATGGCGCAAAACCTTTCGCGGTATGGCATGATAGCGCCCGGAAG
AGAGTCAATTCAGGGTGGTGAATGTGAAACCAGTAACGTTATACGATGTCGCAGAGTATGCCGGTGTCTC
TTATCAGACCGTTTCCCGCGTGGTGAACCAGGCCAGCCACGTTTCTGCGAAAACGCGGGAAAAAGTGGAA
GCGGCGATGGCGGAGCTGAATTACATTCCCAACCGCGTGGCACAACAACTGGCGGGCAAACAGTCGTTGC
TGATTGGCGTTGCCACCTCCAGTCTGGCCCTGCACGCGCCGTCGCAAATTGTCGCGGCGATTAAATCTCG
CGCCGATCAACTGGGTGCCAGCGTGGTGGTGTCGATGGTAGAACGAAGCGGCGTCGAAGCCTGTAAAGCG
GCGGTGCACAATCTTCTCGCGCAACGCGTCAGTGGGCTGATCATTAACTATCCGCTGGATGACCAGGATG
CCATTGCTGTGGAAGCTGCCTGCACTAATGTTCCGGCGTTATTTCTTGATGTCTCTGACCAGACACCCAT
CAACAGTATTATTTTCTCCCATGAAGACGGTACGCGACTGGGCGTGGAGCATCTGGTCGCATTGGGTCAC
CAGCAAATCGCGCTGTTAGCGGGCCCATTAAGTTCTGTCTCGGCGCGTCTGCGTCTGGCTGGCTGGCATA
AATATCTCACTCGCAATCAAATTCAGCCGATAGCGGAACGGGAAGGCGACTGGAGTGCCATGTCCGGTTT
TCAACAAACCATGCAAATGCTGAATGAGGGCATCGTTCCCACTGCGATGCTGGTTGCCAACGATCAGATG
GCGCTGGGCGCAATGCGCGCCATTACCGAGTCCGGGCTGCGCGTTGGTGCGGATATCTCGGTAGTGGGAT
ACGACGATACCGAAGACAGCTCATGTTATATCCCGCCGTTAACCACCATCAAACAGGATTTTCGCCTGCT
GGGGCAAACCAGCGTGGACCGCTTGCTGCAACTCTCTCAGGGCCAGGCGGTGAAGGGCAATCAGCTGTTG
CCCGTCTCACTGGTGAAAAGAAAAACCACCCTGGCGCCCAATACGCAAACCGCCTCTCCCCGCGCGTTGG
CCGATTCATTAATGCAGCTGGCACGACAGGTTTCCCGACTGGAAAGCGGGCAGTGAGCGCAACGCAATTA
ATGTAAGTTAGCTCACTCATTAGGCACCGGGATCTCGACCGATGCCCTTGAGAGCCTTCAACCCAGTCAG
CTCCTTCCGGTGGGCGCGGGGCATGACTATCGTCGCCGCACTTATGACTGTCTTCTTTATCATGCAACTC
GTAGGACAGGTGCCGGCAGCGCTCTGGGTCATTTTCGGCGAGGACCGCTTTCGCTGGAGCGCGACGATGA
TCGGCCTGTCGCTTGCGGTATTCGGAATCTTGCACGCCCTCGCTCAAGCCTTCGTCACTGGTCCCGCCAC
CAAACGTTTCGGCGAGAAGCAGGCCATTATCGCCGGCATGGCGGCCCCACGGGTGCGCATGATCGTGCTC
CTGTCGTTGAGGACCCGGCTAGGCTGGCGGGGTTGCCTTACTGGTTAGCAGAATGAATCACCGATACGCG
AGCGAACGTGAAGCGACTGCTGCTGCAAAACGTCTGCGACCTGAGCAACAACATGAATGGTCTTCGGTTT
CCGTGTTTCGTAAAGTCTGGAAACGCGGAAGTCAGCGCCCTGCACCATTATGTTCCGGATCTGCATCGCA
GGATGCTGCTGGCTACCCTGTGGAACACCTACATCTGTATTAACGAAGCGCTGGCATTGACCCTGAGTGA
TTTTTCTCTGGTCCCGCCGCATCCATACCGCCAGTTGTTTACCCTCACAACGTTCCAGTAACCGGGCATG
TTCATCATCAGTAACCCGTATCGTGAGCATCCTCTCTCGTTTCATCGGTATCATTACCCCCATGAACAGA
AATCCCCCTTACACGGAGGCATCAGTGACCAAACAGGAAAAAACCGCCCTTAACATGGCCCGCTTTATCA
GAAGCCAGACATTAACGCTTCTGGAGAAACTCAACGAGCTGGACGCGGATGAACAGGCAGACATCTGTGA
ATCGCTTCACGACCACGCTGATGAGCTTTACCGCAGCTGCCTCGCGCGTTTCGGTGATGACGGTGAAAAC
CTCTGACACATGCAGCTCCCGGAGACGGTCACAGCTTGTCTGTAAGCGGATGCCGGGAGCAGACAAGCCC
GTCAGGGCGCGTCAGCGGGTGTTGGCGGGTGTCGGGGCGCAGCCATGACCCAGTCACGTAGCGATAGCGG
AGTGTATACTGGCTTAACTATGCGGCATCAGAGCAGATTGTACTGAGAGTGCACCATTGCGGTGTGAAAT
ACCGCACAGATGCGTAAGGAGAAAATACCGCATCAGGCGCTCTTCCGCTTCCTCGCTCACTGACTCGCTG
CGCTCGGTCGTTCGGCTGCGGCGAGCGGTATCAGCTCACTCAAAGGCGGTAATACGGTTATCCACAGAAT
CAGGGGATAACGCAGGAAAGAACATGTGAGCAAAAGGCCAGCAAAAGGCCAGGAACCGTAAAAAGGCCGC
GTTGCTGGCGTTTTTCCATAGGCTCCGCCCCCCTGACGAGCATCACAAAAATCGACGCTCAAGTCAGAGG
TGGCGAAACCCGACAGGACTATAAAGATACCAGGCGTTTCCCCCTGGAAGCTCCCTCGTGCGCTCTCCTG
TTCCGACCCTGCCGCTTACCGGATACCTGTCCGCCTTTCTCCCTTCGGGAAGCGTGGCGCTTTCTCATAG
CTCACGCTGTAGGTATCTCAGTTCGGTGTAGGTCGTTCGCTCCAAGCTGGGCTGTGTGCACGAACCCCCC
GTTCAGCCCGACCGCTGCGCCTTATCCGGTAACTATCGTCTTGAGTCCAACCCGGTAAGACACGACTTAT
CGCCACTGGCAGCAGCCACTGGTAACAGGATTAGCAGAGCGAGGTATGTAGGCGGTGCTACAGAGTTCTT
GAAGTGGTGGCCTAACTACGGCTACACTAGAAGGACAGTATTTGGTATCTGCGCTCTGCTGAAGCCAGTT
ACCTTCGGAAAAAGAGTTGGTAGCTCTTGATCCGGCAAACAAACCACCGCTGGTAGCGGTGGTTTTTTTG
TTTGCAAGCAGCAGATTACGCGCAGAAAAAAAGGATCTCAAGAAGATCCTTTGATCTTTTCTACGGGGTC
TGACGCTCAGTGGAACGAAAACTCACGTTAAGGGATTTTGGTCATGAGATTATCAAAAAGGATCTTCACC
TAGATCCTTTTAAATTAAAAATGAAGTTTTAAATCAATCTAAAGTATATATGAGTAAACTTGGTCTGACA
GTTACCAATGCTTAATCAGTGAGGCACCTATCTCAGCGATCTGTCTATTTCGTTCATCCATAGTTGCCTG
ACTCCCCGTCGTGTAGATAACTACGATACGGGAGGGCTTACCATCTGGCCCCAGTGCTGCAATGATACCG
CGAGACCCACGCTCACCGGCTCCAGATTTATCAGCAATAAACCAGCCAGCCGGAAGGGCCGAGCGCAGAA
GTGGTCCTGCAACTTTATCCGCCTCCATCCAGTCTATTAATTGTTGCCGGGAAGCTAGAGTAAGTAGTTC
GCCAGTTAATAGTTTGCGCAACGTTGTTGCCATTGCTGCAGGCATCGTGGTGTCACGCTCGTCGTTTGGT
ATGGCTTCATTCAGCTCCGGTTCCCAACGATCAAGGCGAGTTACATGATCCCCCATGTTGTGCAAAAAAG
CGGTTAGCTCCTTCGGTCCTCCGATCGTTGTCAGAAGTAAGTTGGCCGCAGTGTTATCACTCATGGTTAT
GGCAGCACTGCATAATTCTCTTACTGTCATGCCATCCGTAAGATGCTTTTCTGTGACTGGTGAGTACTCA
ACCAAGTCATTCTGAGAATAGTGTATGCGGCGACCGAGTTGCTCTTGCCCGGCGTCAATACGGGATAATA
CCGCGCCACATAGCAGAACTTTAAAAGTGCTCATCATTGGAAAACGTTCTTCGGGGCGAAAACTCTCAAG
GATCTTACCGCTGTTGAGATCCAGTTCGATGTAACCCACTCGTGCACCCAACTGATCTTCAGCATCTTTT
ACTTTCACCAGCGTTTCTGGGTGAGCAAAAACAGGAAGGCAAAATGCCGCAAAAAAGGGAATAAGGGCGA
CACGGAAATGTTGAATACTCATACTCTTCCTTTTTCAATATTATTGAAGCATTTATCAGGGTTATTGTCT
CATGAGCGGATACATATTTGAATGTATTTAGAAAAATAAACAAATAGGGGTTCCGCGCACATTTCCCCGA
AAAGTGCCACCTAAATTGTAAGCGTTAATATTTTGTTAAAATTCGCGTTAAATTTTTGTTAAATCAGCTC
ATTTTTTAACCAATAGGCCGAAATCGGCAAAATCCCTTATAAATCAAAAGAATAGACCGAGATAGGGT
[37 nt withheld, positions 4549-4585]
AAAGAACGTGGACTCCAACGTCAAAGG
[49 nt withheld, positions 4613-4661]
T
[91 nt withheld, positions 4663-4753]
G
[124 nt withheld, positions 4755-4878]
CCCATTCGCCAATCCGGATATAGTTCCTCCTTTCAGCAAAAAACCCCTCAAGACCCGTTTAGAGGCCCCA
AGGGGTTATGCTAGTTATTGCTCAGCGGTGGCAGCAGCCAACTCAGCTTCCTTTCGGGCTTTGTTAGCAG
CCGGATCTCAGTGGTGGTGGTGGTGGTGCTCGAGTTATTAATACTGTTCATAATAAATATCCAGGCTATC
CAGATAATCGCCTGCGCTACCGTTGATCTGGATCACCTTCACGTTGCTCAGGGTATTGGCGCTACCACCA
CTACCACCATACGGACCGAAGCGGCGACCCATGTTGGTCTCGAAGCTGATGTTGTCGATATAGTCGCCGC
TGCGGATGGTCATGTTGCTAATGTACTCGCCGCTGCCAAAGGTAAAGGTCGGGCTCAGATTACCACCGCT
ACCACCATGATGCACGCCATCGATGATGATGGCATCCAGGTAGCTACCACTGCGCACTGCAATGCTGCTC
AGACCGCTAAACGGGCTACCACCGCTGCCACCGAATTTGCGATGGGTCAGGCTACCACGCGGAACCAGAC
CGCTGCTGGATCCAATATGAGCGTCACCTTTAGTTGCTTTGCCATTTACAGTAACCTGACCTTGCTCATT
AACTGTAAAGGTAATAGCAGTTGCTACCTCATAACCGTCTGGTGCTGCGGTTTCGACAAATGTATATTTT
CCTGGATACAGGTAGAAATCTTTCACTTGTCCATCTGAAATCCATGTACTAATAGTTTTACCAGATGAAT
CACGCAACTCCATAGTTGCACCAGCTAACTCTTTGCCGTCCTCATCACGTTTTGAGAATTTAATATGGGT
AGCACTATCTTCTTCAATTGTCATATCACCGGACTGACCTTGCTCACTTGATAAACCTGATAAGGTATCA
ACCATGGCGCCCTGAAAATACAGGTTTTCACTAGTGTGGTGATGATGATGGTGGCTGCTACCCATGGTAC
CCTCCTTCTTAAAGTTAATCTAGAGGGGAATTGTTATCCGCTCACAATTCCCCTATAGTGAGTCGTATTA
ATTTCGCGGGATCGAGATCTCGATCCTCTACGCCGGACGCATCGTGGCCGGCATCACCGGCGCCACAGGT
GCGGTTGCTGGCGCCTATATCGCCGACATCACCGATGGGGAAGATCGGGCTCGCCACTTCGGGCTCATGA
GCGCTTGTTTCGGCGTGGGTATGGTGGCAGGCCCCGTGGCCGGGGGACTGTTGGGCGCCATCTCCTTGCA
TGCACCATTCCTT
Features (pLannotate 1.2.2; 20 found; start..end, strand, type, name):
     86..163     +  promoter       lacI promoter: lacI
    164..1246    +  CDS            lacI: lac repressor; lacI; The lac repressor binds to the lac operator to inhibit transcription in E. coli. This inhibition can be relieved by adding lactose or isopropyl-β-D-thiogalactopyranoside (IPTG).
   1259..1280    +  protein_bind   CAP binding site: CAP binding activates transcription in the presence of cAMP. E. coli catabolite activator protein
   1295..1586    +  CDS            TcR (fragment): tetracycline efflux protein; tet; confers resistance to tetracycline
   1658..2038    -  CDS            YPB1_ECOLX: Protein predicted: Swiss-Prot protein existence level 4. From Escherichia coli.
   2055..2246    +  CDS            rop: Rop protein, which maintains plasmids at low copy number; rop
   2348..2487    +  misc_feature   bom: basis of mobility region from pBR322
   2673..3261    -  rep_origin     ori: high-copy-number ColE1/pMB1/pBR322/pUC origin of replication
   3432..4292    -  CDS            AmpR: β-lactamase; bla; confers resistance to ampicillin, carbenicillin, and related antibiotics
   4293..4397    -  promoter       AmpR promoter: bla
   4450..4878    -  rep_origin     f1 ori (sequence partly withheld): f1 bacteriophage origin of replication; arrow indicates direction of (+) strand synthesis
   4915..4962    -  terminator     T7 terminator: transcription terminator for bacteriophage T7 RNA polymerase
   4970..5019    -  CDS            SET1 (fragment): solubility-enhancement tag derived from T7 phage gene 10B
   5029..5046    -  CDS            9xHis (fragment): 9xHis affinity tag
   5059..5421    -  CDS            GRFIN_GRISQ: Experimental evidence at protein level: Swiss-Prot protein existence level 1. Mixed specificity lectin with anti-HIV activity. Binds to HIV envelope glycoproteins, including exterior membrane glycoprotein gp120, and inhibits viral entry into cells. Binding to gp120 is dependent on gp120 being glycosylated, and is inhibited by mannose, glucose and N- acetylglucosamine. From Griffithsia sp. (strain Q66D336) (Red alga).
   5797..5817    -  CDS            TEV site: tobacco etch virus (TEV) protease recognition and cleavage site
   5860..5876    -  RBS            RBS (fragment): efficient ribosome binding site from bacteriophage T7 gene 10 (Olins and Rangwala, 1989)
   5885..5909    -  protein_bind   lac operator: The lac repressor binds to the lac operator to inhibit transcription in E. coli. This inhibition can be relieved by adding lactose or isopropyl-β-D-thiogalactopyranoside (IPTG). lac repressor encoded by lacI
   5910..5928    -  promoter       T7 promoter: promoter for bacteriophage T7 RNA polymerase
   5950..78      +  CDS            TcR (fragment) (across the origin): tetracycline efflux protein; tet; confers resistance to tetracycline
