[The description below was written by a language model from this plasmid's Addgene catalogue record and pLannotate feature annotations shown in this document.]
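Description:
pET22b 6His SpyCatcher-GRFT is a bacterial expression plasmid built on the pET-22b backbone for producing the red-algal lectin griffithsin (GRFT, from Griffithsia sp.) as a fusion to SpyCatcher. It is propagated in E. coli through a ColE1/pMB1-type origin accompanied by the rop gene and bom region inherited from pBR322, and is selected with ampicillin via the β-lactamase gene. An f1 origin is also present, along with residual tetracycline-resistance gene fragments that are backbone remnants rather than functional markers.

The expression cassette runs from a T7 promoter controlled by an adjacent lac operator, through a T7 gene 10 ribosome binding site, to the T7 terminator. The plasmid-borne lacI gene supplies repressor, so expression is IPTG-inducible in hosts that provide T7 RNA polymerase. According to the stated purpose, the open reading frame begins with a 6xHis tag, followed by SpyCatcher, a GS linker and then GRFT. The catalogue tag field instead lists SpyCatcher as C-terminal, but the feature table supports the N-terminal arrangement: a TEV protease site is annotated near the start of the reading frame, and an unannotated stretch between it and the griffithsin coding sequence is where SpyCatcher and the linker would be expected to lie. A His-tag fragment from the vector sits downstream of GRFT; the primer listed for the GRFT end suggests a stop codon precedes it, though the record does not confirm this.

SpyCatcher forms a covalent isopeptide bond with the SpyTag peptide, so the purified fusion can be attached irreversibly to SpyTag-displaying scaffolds. The associated publication concerns an engineered biofilm material for capturing and isolating SARS-CoV-2, consistent with using the glycan-binding lectin as the virus-capture module.
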