Addgene plasmid #204502: pET22b 6His SpyCatcher-GRFT
Purpose: Bacterial expression of GRFT with N-terminal SpyCatcher fusion and GS linker
Depositing lab: Urartu Seker. Depositing organization: Bilkent University UNAM, Nanotechnology Research Center. Publication: A Genetically Engineered Biofilm Material for SARS-CoV-2 Capturing and Isolation. Ozkul G, Kehribar ES, Ahan RE, Koksaldi IC, Ozkul A, Dinc B, Aydogan S, Seker UOS. Adv Mater Interfaces. 2022 Sep 13:2201126. doi: 10.1002/admi.202201126. PubMed 36248312.
Backbone
  Vector backbone: pET-22b
  Backbone size w/o insert (bp): 5354
  Total vector size (bp): 6155
  Vector type: Bacterial Expression, Synthetic Biology
Growth in bacteria
  Bacterial resistance: Ampicillin, 100 μg/mL
  Growth temperature: 37°C
  Growth strain: DH5alpha
  Copy number: High Copy
Gene/Insert
  Gene/Insert name: GRFT
  Species: Griffithsia sp.
  Insert size (bp): 801
  GenBank ID: 58200458
  Promoter: T7
  Tag / fusion protein: 6xHis (N terminal on insert); SpyCatcher (C terminal on insert)
  Cloning method: Gibson Cloning
  Sequencing primers: 5′ ttattaatactgttcataataaatatccaggctatccag; 3′ CTCTAGATTAACTTTAAGAAGGAGGGTACCatgggtagcagccaccatc
Terms and licenses: Academic/Nonprofit Terms; Industry Terms: Not Available to Industry
How to cite: pET22b 6His SpyCatcher-GRFT was a gift from Urartu Seker (Addgene plasmid # 204502 ; http://n2t.net/addgene:204502 ; RRID:Addgene_204502)
